>Addgene plasmid #159384 | human TLNRD1 pET151 | addgene full sequence | sequence record 313949 | Addgene NGS Result
TAATACGACTCACTATAGGGGAATTGTGAGCGGATAACAATTCCCCTCTAGAAATAATTTTGTTTAACTT
TAAGAAGGAGATATACATATGCATCATCACCATCACCATGGTAAGCCTATCCCTAACCCTCTCCTCGGTC
TCGATTCTACGGAAAACCTGTATTTTCAGGGAATTGATCCCTTCACCATGGCAAGCGGTAGCGCAGGTAA
ACCGACCGGTGAAGCAGCAAGTCCGGCACCGGCAAGCGCAATTGGTGGTGCAAGCAGCCAGCCTCGTAAA
CGTCTGGTTAGCGTTTGTGATCATTGCAAAGGTAAAATGCAGCTGGTTGCCGATCTGCTGCTGCTGAGCA
GCGAAGCACGTCCGGTTCTGTTTGAAGGTCCGGCAAGCAGCGGTGCCGGTGCAGAAAGCTTTGAACAGTG
TCGTGATACCATTATTGCACGTACCAAAGGTCTGAGCATTCTGACCCATGATGTTCAGAGCCAGCTGAAT
ATGGGTCGTTTTGGTGAAGCCGGTGATAGCCTGGTTGAACTGGGTGATCTGGTTGTTAGCCTGACCGAAT
GTAGCGCACATGCAGCATATCTGGCAGCAGTTGCAACACCGGGTGCACAGCCAGCACAGCCTGGTCTGGT
TGATCGTTATCGTGTTACCCGTTGTCGTCATGAAGTTGAACAGGGTTGTGCAGTTCTGCGTGCCACACCG
CTGGCAGATATGACACCGCAGCTGCTGTTAGAAGTTAGCCAGGGTCTGAGCCGTAATCTGAAATTTCTGA
CCGATGCATGTGCACTGGCAAGCGATAAAAGCCGTGATCGTTTTAGCCGTGAACAGTTCAAACTGGGTGT
TAAATGTATGAGCACCAGCGCAAGCGCACTGCTGGCATGTGTTCGTGAAGTTAAAGTTGCACCGAGCGAA
CTGGCACGTAGCCGTTGTGCACTGTTTAGCGGTCCGCTGGTTCAGGCAGTTAGCGCACTGGTTGGTTTTG
CAACCGAACCGCAGTTTCTGGGTCGTGCAGCAGCCGTTAGCGCAGAAGGTAAAGCAGTTCAGACCGCAAT
TCTTGGTGGCGCAATGAGCGTTGTTAGCGCCTGTGTTCTGCTGACCCAGTGTCTGCGTGATCTGGCACAG
CATCCTGATGGTGGTGCCAAAATGAGCGATCATCGTGAACGTCTGCGTAATAGCGCATGTGCGGTTAGCG
AAGGTTGTACCCTGCTGAGCCAGGCACTGCGTGAACGTAGCAGTCCGCGTACACTGCCTCCGGTTAATAG
CAATAGCGTGAATTAAAAGGGCGAGCTCAGATCCGGCTGCTAACAAAGCCCGAAAGGAAGCTGAGTTGGC
TGCTGCCACCGCTGAGCAATAACTAGCATAACCCCTTGGGGCCTCTAAACGGGTCTTGAGGGGTTTTTTG
CTGAAAGGAGGAACTATATCCGGATATCCCGCAAGAGGCCCGGCAGTACCGGCATAACCAAGCCTATGCC
TACAGCATCCAGGGTGACGGTGCCGAGGATGACGATGAGCGCATTGTTAGATTTCATACACGGTGCCTGA
CTGCGTTAGCAATTTAACTGTGATAAACTACCGCATTAAAGCTAGCTTATCGATGATAAGCTGTCAAACA
TGAGAATTAATTCTTGAAGACGAAAGGGCCTCGTGATACGCCTATTTTTATAGGTTAATGTCATGATAAT
AATGGTTTCTTAGACGTCAGGTGGCACTTTTCGGGGAAATGTGCGCGGAACCCCTATTTGTTTATTTTTC
TAAATACATTCAAATATGTATCCGCTCATGAGACAATAACCCTGATAAATGCTTCAATAATATTGAAAAA
GGAAGAGTATGAGTATTCAACATTTCCGTGTCGCCCTTATTCCCTTTTTTGCGGCATTTTGCCTTCCTGT
TTTTGCTCACCCAGAAACGCTGGTGAAAGTAAAAGATGCTGAAGATCAGTTGGGTGCACGAGTGGGTTAC
ATCGAACTGGATCTCAACAGCGGTAAGATCCTTGAGAGTTTTCGCCCCGAAGAACGTTTTCCAATGATGA
GCACTTTTAAAGTTCTGCTATGTGGCGCGGTATTATCCCGTGTTGACGCCGGGCAAGAGCAACTCGGTCG
CCGCATACACTATTCTCAGAATGACTTGGTTGAGTACTCACCAGTCACAGAAAAGCATCTTACGGATGGC
ATGACAGTAAGAGAATTATGCAGTGCTGCCATAACCATGAGTGATAACACTGCGGCCAACTTACTTCTGA
CAACGATCGGAGGACCGAAGGAGCTAACCGCTTTTTTGCACAACATGGGGGATCATGTAACTCGCCTTGA
TCGTTGGGAACCGGAGCTGAATGAAGCCATACCAAACGACGAGCGTGACACCACGATGCCTGCAGCAATG
GCAACAACGTTGCGCAAACTATTAACTGGCGAACTACTTACTCTAGCTTCCCGGCAACAATTAATAGACT
GGATGGAGGCGGATAAAGTTGCAGGACCACTTCTGCGCTCGGCCCTTCCGGCTGGCTGGTTTATTGCTGA
TAAATCTGGAGCCGGTGAGCGTGGGTCTCGCGGTATCATTGCAGCACTGGGGCCAGATGGTAAGCCCTCC
CGTATCGTAGTTATCTACACGACGGGGAGTCAGGCAACTATGGATGAACGAAATAGACAGATCGCTGAGA
TAGGTGCCTCACTGATTAAGCATTGGTAACTGTCAGACCAAGTTTACTCATATATACTTTAGATTGATTT
AAAACTTCATTTTTAATTTAAAAGGATCTAGGTGAAGATCCTTTTTGATAATCTCATGACCAAAATCCCT
TAACGTGAGTTTTCGTTCCACTGAGCGTCAGACCCCGTAGAAAAGATCAAAGGATCTTCTTGAGATCCTT
TTTTTCTGCGCGTAATCTGCTGCTTGCAAACAAAAAAACCACCGCTACCAGCGGTGGTTTGTTTGCCGGA
TCAAGAGCTACCAACTCTTTTTCCGAAGGTAACTGGCTTCAGCAGAGCGCAGATACCAAATACTGTCCTT
CTAGTGTAGCCGTAGTTAGGCCACCACTTCAAGAACTCTGTAGCACCGCCTACATACCTCGCTCTGCTAA
TCCTGTTACCAGTGGCTGCTGCCAGTGGCGATAAGTCGTGTCTTACCGGGTTGGACTCAAGACGATAGTT
ACCGGATAAGGCGCAGCGGTCGGGCTGAACGGGGGGTTCGTGCACACAGCCCAGCTTGGAGCGAACGACC
TACACCGAACTGAGATACCTACAGCGTGAGCTATGAGAAAGCGCCACGCTTCCCGAAGGGAGAAAGGCGG
ACAGGTATCCGGTAAGCGGCAGGGTCGGAACAGGAGAGCGCACGAGGGAGCTTCCAGGGGGAAACGCCTG
GTATCTTTATAGTCCTGTCGGGTTTCGCCACCTCTGACTTGAGCGTCGATTTTTGTGATGCTCGTCAGGG
GGGCGGAGCCTATGGAAAAACGCCAGCAACGCGGCCTTTTTACGGTTCCTGGCCTTTTGCTGGCCTTTTG
CTCACATGTTCTTTCCTGCGTTATCCCCTGATTCTGTGGATAACCGTATTACCGCCTTTGAGTGAGCTGA
TACCGCTCGCCGCAGCCGAACGACCGAGCGCAGCGAGTCAGTGAGCGAGGAAGCGGAAGAGCGCCTGATG
CGGTATTTTCTCCTTACGCATCTGTGCGGTATTTCACACCGCAATGGTGCACTCTCAGTACAATCTGCTC
TGATGCCGCATAGTTAAGCCAGTATACACTCCGCTATCGCTACGTGACTGGGTCATGGCTGCGCCCCGAC
ACCCGCCAACACCCGCTGACGCGCCCTGACGGGCTTGTCTGCTCCCGGCATCCGCTTACAGACAAGCTGT
GACCGTCTCCGGGAGCTGCATGTGTCAGAGGTTTTCACCGTCATCACCGAAACGCGCGAGGCAGCTGCGG
TAAAGCTCATCAGCGTGGTCGTGAAGCGATTCACAGATGTCTGCCTGTTCATCCGCGTCCAGCTCGTTGA
GTTTCTCCAGAAGCGTTAATGTCTGGCTTCTGATAAAGCGGGCCATGTTAAGGGCGGTTTTTTCCTGTTT
GGTCACTGATGCCTCCGTGTAAGGGGGATTTCTGTTCATGGGGGTAATGATACCGATGAAACGAGAGAGG
ATGCTCACGATACGGGTTACTGATGATGAACATGCCCGGTTACTGGAACGTTGTGAGGGTAAACAACTGG
CGGTATGGATGCGGCGGGACCAGAGAAAAATCACTCAGGGTCAATGCCAGCGCTTCGTTAATACAGATGT
AGGTGTTCCACAGGGTAGCCAGCAGCATCCTGCGATGCAGATCCGGAACATAATGGTGCAGGGCGCTGAC
TTCCGCGTTTCCAGACTTTACGAAACACGGAAACCGAAGACCATTCATGTTGTTGCTCAGGTCGCAGACG
TTTTGCAGCAGCAGTCGCTTCACGTTCGCTCGCGTATCGGTGATTCATTCTGCTAACCAGTAAGGCAACC
CCGCCAGCCTAGCCGGGTCCTCAACGACAGGAGCACGATCATGCGCACCCGTGGCCAGGACCCAACGCTG
CCCGAGATGCGCCGCGTGCGGCTGCTGGAGATGGCGGACGCGATGGATATGTTCTGCCAAGGGTTGGTTT
GCGCATTCACAGTTCTCCGCAAGAATTGATTGGCTCCAATTCTTGGAGTGGTGAATCCGTTAGCGAGGTG
CCGCCGGCTTCCATTCAGGTCGAGGTGGCCCGGCTCCATGCACCGCGACGCAACGCGGGGAGGCAGACAA
GGTATAGGGCGGCGCCTACAATCCATGCCAACCCGTTCCATGTGCTCGCCGAGGCGGCATAAATCGCCGT
GACGATCAGCGGTCCAATGATCGAAGTTAGGCTGGTAAGAGCCGCGAGCGATCCTTGAAGCTGTCCCTGA
TGGTCGTCATCTACCTGCCTGGACAGCATGGCCTGCAACGCGGGCATCCCGATGCCGCCGGAAGCGAGAA
GAATCATAATGGGGAAGGCCATCCAGCCTCGCGTCGCGAACGCCAGCAAGACGTAGCCCAGCGCGTCGGC
CGCCATGCCGGCGATAATGGCCTGCTTCTCGCCGAAACGTTTGGTGGCGGGACCAGTGACGAAGGCTTGA
GCGAGGGCGTGCAAGATTCCGAATACCGCAAGCGACAGGCCGATCATCGTCGCGCTCCAGCGAAAGCGGT
CCTCGCCGAAAATGACCCAGAGCGCTGCCGGCACCTGTCCTACGAGTTGCATGATAAAGAAGACAGTCAT
AAGTGCGGCGACGATAGTCATGCCCCGCGCCCACCGGAAGGAGCTGACTGGGTTGAAGGCTCTCAAGGGC
ATCGGTCGAGATCCCGGTGCCTAATGAGTGAGCTAACTTACATTAATTGCGTTGCGCTCACTGCCCGCTT
TCCAGTCGGGAAACCTGTCGTGCCAGCTGCATTAATGAATCGGCCAACGCGCGGGGAGAGGCGGTTTGCG
TATTGGGCGCCAGGGTGGTTTTTCTTTTCACCAGTGAGACGGGCAACAGCTGATTGCCCTTCACCGCCTG
GCCCTGAGAGAGTTGCAGCAAGCGGTCCACGCTGGTTTGCCCCAGCAGGCGAAAATCCTGTTTGATGGTG
GTTAACGGCGGGATATAACATGAGCTGTCTTCGGTATCGTCGTATCCCACTACCGAGATATCCGCACCAA
CGCGCAGCCCGGACTCGGTAATGGCGCGCATTGCGCCCAGCGCCATCTGATCGTTGGCAACCAGCATCGC
AGTGGGAACGATGCCCTCATTCAGCATTTGCATGGTTTGTTGAAAACCGGACATGGCACTCCAGTCGCCT
TCCCGTTCCGCTATCGGCTGAATTTGATTGCGAGTGAGATATTTATGCCAGCCAGCCAGACGCAGACGCG
CCGAGACAGAACTTAATGGGCCCGCTAACAGCGCGATTTGCTGGTGACCCAATGCGACCAGATGCTCCAC
GCCCAGTCGCGTACCGTCTTCATGGGAGAAAATAATACTGTTGATGGGTGTCTGGTCAGAGACATCAAGA
AATAACGCCGGAACATTAGTGCAGGCAGCTTCCACAGCAATGGCATCCTGGTCATCCAGCGGATAGTTAA
TGATCAGCCCACTGACGCGTTGCGCGAGAAGATTGTGCACCGCCGCTTTACAGGCTTCGACGCCGCTTCG
TTCTACCATCGACACCACCACGCTGGCACCCAGTTGATCGGCGCGAGATTTAATCGCCGCGACAATTTGC
GACGGCGCGTGCAGGGCCAGACTGGAGGTGGCAACGCCAATCAGCAACGACTGTTTGCCCGCCAGTTGTT
GTGCCACGCGGTTGGGAATGTAATTCAGCTCCGCCATCGCCGCTTCCACTTTTTCCCGCGTTTTCGCAGA
AACGTGGCTGGCCTGGTTCACCACGCGGGAAACGGTCTGATAAGAGACACCGGCATACTCTGCGACATCG
TATAACGTTACTGGTTTCACATTCACCACCCTGAATTGACTCTCTTCCGGGCGCTATCATGCCATACCGC
GAAAGGTTTTGCGCCATTCGATGGTGTCCGGGATCTCGACGCTCTCCCTTATGCGACTCCTGCATTAGGA
AGCAGCCCAGTAGTAGGTTGAGGCCGTTGAGCACCGCCGCCGCAAGGAATGGTGCATGCAAGGAGATGGC
GCCCAACAGTCCCCCGGCCACGGGGCCTGCCACCATACCCACGCCGAAACAAGCGCTCATGAGCCCGAAG
TGGCGAGCCCGATCTTCCCCATCGGTGATGTCGGCGATATAGGCGCCAGCAACCGCACCTGTGGCGCCGG
TGATGCCGGCCACGATGCGTCCGGCGTAGAGGATCGAGATCTCGATCCCGCGAAAT
Features (pLannotate 1.2.2; 21 found; start..end, strand, type, name):
      1..19      +  promoter       T7 promoter: promoter for bacteriophage T7 RNA polymerase
     20..44      +  protein_bind   lac operator: The lac repressor binds to the lac operator to inhibit transcription in E. coli. This inhibition can be relieved by adding lactose or isopropyl-β-D-thiogalactopyranoside (IPTG). lac repressor encoded by lacI
     59..81      +  RBS            RBS: efficient ribosome binding site from bacteriophage T7 gene 10 (Olins and Rangwala, 1989)
    110..151     +  CDS            V5 tag: epitope tag from simian virus 5
    152..171     +  CDS            TEV site (fragment): tobacco etch virus (TEV) protease recognition and cleavage site
    188..1273    +  CDS            TLNRD1: TLRN1_HUMAN - Also known as MESDC1 From Homo sapiens (Human).
   1296..1345    +  CDS            SET1 (fragment): solubility-enhancement tag derived from T7 phage gene 10B
   1353..1400    +  terminator     T7 terminator: transcription terminator for bacteriophage T7 RNA polymerase
   1423..1527    -  CDS            TcR (fragment): tetracycline efflux protein; tet; confers resistance to tetracycline
   1584..1607    -  promoter       tet promoter (fragment): E. coli promoter for tetracycline efflux protein gene
   1724..1828    +  promoter       AmpR promoter: bla
   1829..2689    +  CDS            AmpR: β-lactamase; bla; confers resistance to ampicillin, carbenicillin, and related antibiotics
   2860..3448    +  rep_origin     ori: high-copy-number ColE1/pMB1/pBR322/pUC origin of replication
   3634..3773    -  misc_feature   bom: basis of mobility region from pBR322
   3875..4066    -  CDS            rop: Rop protein, which maintains plasmids at low copy number; rop
   4083..4463    +  CDS            YPB1_ECOLX: Protein predicted: Swiss-Prot protein existence level 4. From Escherichia coli.
   4705..5329    -  CDS            TcR (fragment): tetracycline efflux protein; tet; confers resistance to tetracycline
   5344..5365    -  protein_bind   CAP binding site: CAP binding activates transcription in the presence of cAMP. E. coli catabolite activator protein
   5378..6460    -  CDS            lacI: lac repressor; lacI; The lac repressor binds to the lac operator to inhibit transcription in E. coli. This inhibition can be relieved by adding lactose or isopropyl-β-D-thiogalactopyranoside (IPTG).
   6461..6538    -  promoter       lacI promoter: lacI
   6546..6825    -  CDS            TcR (fragment): tetracycline efflux protein; tet; confers resistance to tetracycline
