[The description below was written by a language model from this plasmid's Addgene catalogue record and pLannotate feature annotations shown in this document.]
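Description:
human TLNRD1 pET151 is a 6,846 bp bacterial expression plasmid built on the pET151 backbone, carrying the 1,086 bp coding sequence of human talin rod domain-containing protein 1 (TLNRD1, also known as MESDC1), inserted by TOPO cloning. It replicates in E. coli from a ColE1/pBR322-type origin and is selected with ampicillin through the β-lactamase gene under its own promoter. The catalogue lists it as high copy, although the annotated backbone retains the pBR322 rop gene and bom region, which are normally associated with more moderate copy number. Several short tetracycline-resistance fragments and a partial tet promoter are backbone remnants and do not provide a functional marker.

Expression is driven by a T7 promoter followed immediately by a lac operator and the efficient T7 gene 10 ribosome binding site, with a T7 terminator downstream of the insert. The plasmid also carries lacI with its own promoter, so the lac repressor holds transcription off until it is relieved by IPTG in a host that supplies T7 RNA polymerase. Upstream of TLNRD1, the backbone contributes an N-terminal leader. The catalogue describes a His-tag and TEV protease cleavage site, and the feature table annotates a V5 epitope followed by the TEV site. The His-tag itself is not called in the annotation. This arrangement allows affinity purification of the fusion protein and subsequent removal of the tags by TEV cleavage. A short fragment annotated as a T7 gene 10-derived solubility tag lies after the coding region and is probably vector sequence rather than a deliberate fusion. The plasmid is intended for producing recombinant human TLNRD1 in bacteria, and its associated publication characterises the protein as an actin-bundling factor that promotes filopodia formation.
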