Addgene plasmid #159384: human TLNRD1 pET151
Purpose: Expresses human TLNRD1 in bacterial cells
Depositing lab: Ben Goult. Depositing organization: London and South East University Group (LASE). Publication: Talin rod domain-containing protein 1 (TLNRD1) is a novel actin-bundling protein which promotes filopodia formation. Cowell AR, Jacquemet G, Singh AK, Varela L, Nylund AS, Ammon YC, Brown DG, Akhmanova A, Ivaska J, Goult BT. J Cell Biol. 2021 Sep 6;220(9). pii: 212472. doi: 10.1083/jcb.202005214. Epub 2021 Jul 15. PubMed 34264272.
Backbone
  Vector backbone: pET151
  Backbone size w/o insert (bp): 5760
  Total vector size (bp): 6846
  Vector type: Bacterial Expression
Growth in bacteria
  Bacterial resistance: Ampicillin, 100 μg/mL
  Growth temperature: 37°C
  Growth strain: DH5alpha
  Copy number: High Copy
Gene/Insert
  Gene/Insert name: Talin Rod Domain Containing Protein 1 (alt names: TLNRD1; MESDC1)
  Species: H. sapiens (human)
  Insert size (bp): 1086
  Entrez Gene: TLNRD1 (a.k.a. MESDC1)
  Promoter: T7
  Tag / fusion protein: His-tag, TEV cleavage site (N terminal on backbone)
  Cloning method: TOPO Cloning
  Sequencing primers: 5′ TAATACGACTCACTATAGGG; 3′ GCTAGTTATTGCTCAGCGG
Terms and licenses: Academic/Nonprofit Terms; Industry Terms: Not Available to Industry
How to cite: human TLNRD1 pET151 was a gift from Ben Goult (Addgene plasmid # 159384 ; http://n2t.net/addgene:159384 ; RRID:Addgene_159384)
